Addgene plasmid #133786: pAAV-EF1a-DIO-tdTomato-WPRE
Purpose: Cre-dependent tdTomato fluorescent reporter for cell labeling
Depositing lab: Michael Stryker. Depositing organization: University of California, San Francisco (UCSF). Publication: Experience-dependent structural plasticity at pre- and postsynaptic sites of layer 2/3 cells in developing visual cortex. Sun YJ, Espinosa JS, Hoseini MS, Stryker MP. Proc Natl Acad Sci U S A. 2019 Oct 22;116(43):21812-21820. doi: 10.1073/pnas.1914661116. Epub 2019 Oct 7. PubMed 31591211.
Backbone
  Vector backbone: pAAV-EF1a-double floxed-TdTomato-WPRE
  Backbone manufacturer: karl deisseroth
  Vector type: Mammalian Expression, AAV, Cre/Lox
Growth in bacteria
  Bacterial resistance: Ampicillin, 100 μg/mL
  Growth temperature: 37°C
  Growth strain: NEB Stable
  Copy number: High Copy
Gene/Insert
  Gene/Insert name: pAAV-EF1a-DIO-tdTomato-WPRE
  Insert size (bp): 1427
Terms and licenses: Academic/Nonprofit Terms; Industry Terms: Not Available to Industry
Depositor comments: Please note: Plasmid contains a T230I mutation in tdTomato. This mutation is not known to affect plasmid function.
How to cite: pAAV-EF1a-DIO-tdTomato-WPRE was a gift from Michael Stryker (Addgene plasmid # 133786 ; http://n2t.net/addgene:133786 ; RRID:Addgene_133786)
