[The description below was written by a language model from this plasmid's Addgene catalogue record and pLannotate feature annotations shown in this document.]
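Description:
pAAV-EF1a-DIO-tdTomato-WPRE is a 7,076-nt AAV transfer plasmid for Cre-dependent expression of the red fluorescent protein tdTomato in mammalian cells. It derives from a pAAV-EF1a double-floxed backbone. It is propagated in bacteria through a high-copy ColE1/pUC-type origin and selected with ampicillin via the β-lactamase gene. An f1 phage origin is also present. The expression cassette lies between AAV2 inverted terminal repeats, which allow the intervening DNA to be packaged into recombinant AAV particles. The feature table annotates one ITR in full and detects the other only as short fragments, which may reflect how difficult these repeats are to sequence and annotate.

The cassette is driven by the strong constitutive human EF-1α promoter. Downstream, the tdTomato coding sequence sits in the reverse orientation relative to the promoter and is flanked on each side by a lox2272 and loxP pair. The pairs are arranged in opposing orientations, which is the DIO (double-floxed inverted open reading frame, or FLEx) design. Without Cre, the antisense reporter is not translated. With Cre, recombination between compatible sites inverts the coding sequence, and a subsequent excision locks it in the sense orientation, giving stable expression only in Cre-positive cells. A WPRE and the human growth hormone polyadenylation signal follow, enhancing transcript stability and ensuring proper 3′ end processing.

The depositor notes a T230I substitution in tdTomato that is not known to affect function. The stated purpose is Cre-dependent fluorescent labeling of cells. The associated study examined structural plasticity of neurons in developing visual cortex.
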