Features (pLannotate 1.2.2; 23 found; start..end, strand, type, name):
   1486..1519    -  protein_bind   lox2272: Cre-mediated recombination occurs in the 8-bp core sequence (GGATACTT). lox2272 sites are compatible with each other, but incompatible with loxP or loxN sites (Lee and Saito, 1988). Cre recombinase
   1520..1569    -  intron         β-globin intron (fragment): internally truncated intron from human β-globin
   1570..1603    -  protein_bind   loxP: Cre-mediated recombination occurs in the 8-bp core sequence (GCATACAT). Cre recombinase
   1604..1628    +  misc_feature   MCS (fragment): pBluescript multiple cloning site
   1628..2216    +  misc_feature   WPRE: woodchuck hepatitis virus posttranscriptional regulatory element
   2248..2724    +  polyA_signal   hGH poly(A) signal: human growth hormone polyadenylation signal
   2764..2904    +  repeat_region  AAV2 ITR: inverted terminal repeat of adeno-associated virus serotype 2 inverted
   2909..2960    -  misc_feature   bom (fragment): basis of mobility region from pBR322
   2979..3434    +  rep_origin     f1 ori (sequence partly withheld): f1 bacteriophage origin of replication; arrow indicates direction of (+) strand synthesis
   3435..3484    -  misc_feature   bom (fragment): basis of mobility region from pBR322
   3586..3621    -  CDS            rop (fragment): Rop protein, which maintains plasmids at low copy number; rop
   3716..3820    +  promoter       AmpR promoter: bla
   3821..4681    +  CDS            AmpR: β-lactamase; bla; confers resistance to ampicillin, carbenicillin, and related antibiotics
   4852..5440    +  rep_origin     ori: high-copy-number ColE1/pMB1/pBR322/pUC origin of replication
   5513..5540    +  repeat_region  AAV2 ITR (fragment): inverted terminal repeat of adeno-associated virus serotype 2 inverted
   5569..5596    +  repeat_region  AAV2 ITR (fragment): inverted terminal repeat of adeno-associated virus serotype 2 inverted
   5659..5725    +  CDS            small t antigen (fragment): SV40 (simian virus 40) small t antigen
   5732..6910    +  promoter       EF-1α promoter: strong constitutive promoter for human elongation factor EF-1α
   6917..6934    +  misc_feature   MCS (fragment): pUC18/19 multiple cloning site
   6941..6974    +  protein_bind   lox2272: Cre-mediated recombination occurs in the 8-bp core sequence (GGATACTT). lox2272 sites are compatible with each other, but incompatible with loxP or loxN sites (Lee and Saito, 1988). Cre recombinase
   6975..7024    -  intron         β-globin intron (fragment): internally truncated intron from human β-globin
   7025..7058    +  protein_bind   loxP: Cre-mediated recombination occurs in the 8-bp core sequence (GCATACAT). Cre recombinase
   7071..1424    -  CDS            tdTomato (fragment) (across the origin): tandem dimeric (pseudo-monomeric) derivative of DsRed (Shaner et al., 2004) mammalian codon-optimized
>Addgene plasmid #133786 | pAAV-EF1a-DIO-tdTomato-WPRE | addgene full sequence | sequence record 261963 | Addgene NGS Result
TACAGCTCGTCCATGCCGTACAGGAACAGGTGGTGGCGGCCCTCGGAGCGCTCGTACTGTTCCACGATGG
TGTAGTCCTCGTTGTGGGAGGTGATGTCCAGCTTGGTGTCCACGTAGTAGTAGCCGGGCAGTTGCACGGG
CTTCTTGGCCATGTAGATGGTCTTGAACTCCACCAGGTAGTGGCCGCCGTCCTTCAGCTTCAGGGCCTGG
TGGATCTCGCCCTTCAGCACGCCGTCGCGGGGGTACAGGCGCTCGGTGGAGGCCTCCCAGCCCATGGTCT
TCTTCTGCATTACGGGGCCGTCGGGGGGGAAGTTGGTGCCGCGCATCTTCACCTTGTAGATCAGCGTGCC
GTCCTGCAGGGAGGAGTCCTGGGTCACGGTCACCAGACCGCCGTCCTCGAAGTTCATCACGCGCTCCCAC
TTGAAGCCCTCGGGGAAGGACAGCTTCTTGTAATCGGGGATGTCGGCGGGGTGCTTCACGTACGCCTTGG
AGCCGTACATGAACTGGGGGGACAGGATGTCCCAGGCGAAGGGCAGGGGGCCGCCCTTGGTCACCTTCAG
CTTGGCGGTCTGGGTGCCCTCGTAGGGGCGGCCCTCGCCCTCGCCCTCGATCTCGAACTCGTGGCCGTTC
ATGGAGCCCTCCATGCGCACCTTGAAGCGCATGAACTCTTTGATGACGGCCATGTTGTTGTCCTCGGAGG
AGGCGGTGCCGGAGCTGCCGCTGCCGGTGCTGCCGATGCCATGCCCCAGGAACAGGTGGTGGCGGCCCTC
GGAGCGCTCGTACTGTTCCACGATGGTGTAGTCCTCGTTGTGGGAGGTGATGTCCAGCTTGGTGTCCACG
TAGTAGTAGCCGGGCAGTTGCACGGGCTTCTTGGCCATGTAGATGGTCTTGAACTCCACCAGGTAGTGGC
CGCCGTCCTTCAGCTTCAGGGCCTGGTGGATCTCGCCCTTCAGCACGCCGTCGCGGGGGTACAGGCGCTC
GGTGGAGGCCTCCCAGCCCATGGTCTTCTTCTGCATTACGGGGCCGTCGGGGGGGAAGTTGGTGCCGCGC
ATCTTCACCTTGTAGATCAGCGTGCCGTCCTGCAGGGAGGAGTCCTGGGTCACGGTCACCAGACCGCCGT
CCTCGAAGTTCATCACGCGCTCCCACTTGAAGCCCTCGGGGAAGGACAGCTTCTTGTAATCGGGGATGTC
GGCGGGGTGCTTCACGTACGCCTTGGAGCCGTACATGAACTGGGGGGACAGGATGTCCCAGGCGAAGGGC
AGGGGGCCGCCCTTGGTCACCTTCAGCTTGGCGGTCTGGGTGCCCTCGTAGGGGCGGCCCTCGCCCTCGC
CCTCGATCTCGAACTCGTGGCCGTTCATGGAGCCCTCCATGCGCACCTTGAAGCGCATGAACTCTTTGAT
GACCTCCTCGCCCTTGCTCACCATGGTGGCAAGGGCGAATTCCAGCACACTGGCGGCCGTTACTAGTGGA
TCCGAGCTCGCTAGCATAACTTCGTATAAAGTATCCTATACGAAGTTATTTGCCTTAACCCAGAAATTAT
CACTGTTATTCTTTAGAATGGTGCAAAGAATAACTTCGTATAATGTATGCTATACGAAGTTATGAATTCG
ATATCAAGCTTATCGATAATCAACCTCTGGATTACAAAATTTGTGAAAGATTGACTGGTATTCTTAACTA
TGTTGCTCCTTTTACGCTATGTGGATACGCTGCTTTAATGCCTTTGTATCATGCTATTGCTTCCCGTATG
GCTTTCATTTTCTCCTCCTTGTATAAATCCTGGTTGCTGTCTCTTTATGAGGAGTTGTGGCCCGTTGTCA
GGCAACGTGGCGTGGTGTGCACTGTGTTTGCTGACGCAACCCCCACTGGTTGGGGCATTGCCACCACCTG
TCAGCTCCTTTCCGGGACTTTCGCTTTCCCCCTCCCTATTGCCACGGCGGAACTCATCGCCGCCTGCCTT
GCCCGCTGCTGGACAGGGGCTCGGCTGTTGGGCACTGACAATTCCGTGGTGTTGTCGGGGAAATCATCGT
CCTTTCCTTGGCTGCTCGCCTATGTTGCCACCTGGATTCTGCGCGGGACGTCCTTCTGCTACGTCCCTTC
GGCCCTCAATCCAGCGGACCTTCCTTCCCGCGGCCTGCTGCCGGCTCTGCGGCCTCTTCCGCGTCTTCGC
CTTCGCCCTCAGACGAGTCGGATCTCCCTTTGGGCCGCCTCCCCGCATCGATACCGAGCGCTGCTCGAGA
GATCTACGGGTGGCATCCCTGTGACCCCTCCCCAGTGCCTCTCCTGGCCCTGGAAGTTGCCACTCCAGTG
CCCACCAGCCTTGTCCTAATAAAATTAAGTTGCATCATTTTGTCTGACTAGGTGTCCTTCTATAATATTA
TGGGGTGGAGGGGGGTGGTATGGAGCAAGGGGCAAGTTGGGAAGACAACCTGTAGGGCCTGCGGGGTCTA
TTGGGAACCAAGCTGGAGTGCAGTGGCACAATCTTGGCTCACTGCAATCTCCGCCTCCTGGGTTCAAGCG
ATTCTCCTGCCTCAGCCTCCCGAGTTGTTGGGATTCCAGGCATGCATGACCAGGCTCAGCTAATTTTTGT
TTTTTTGGTAGAGACGGGGTTTCACCATATTGGCCAGGCTGGTCTCCAACTCCTAATCTCAGGTGATCTA
CCCACCTTGGCCTCCCAAATTGCTGGGATTACAGGCGTGAACCACTGCTCCCTTCCCTGTCCTTCTGATT
TTGTAGGTAACCACGTGCGGACCGAGCGGCCGCAGGAACCCCTAGTGATGGAGTTGGCCACTCCCTCTCT
GCGCGCTCGCTCGCTCACTGAGGCCGGGCGACCAAAGGTCGCCCGACGCCCGGGCTTTGCCCGGGCGGCC
TCAGTGAGCGAGCGAGCGCGCAGCTGCCTGCAGGGGCGCCTGATGCGGTATTTTCTCCTTACGCATCTGT
GCGGTATTTCACACCGCATA
[95 nt withheld, positions 2961-3055]
T
[46 nt withheld, positions 3057-3102]
C
[141 nt withheld, positions 3104-3244]
CCTTTGACGTTGGAGTCCACGTTCTTT
[37 nt withheld, positions 3272-3308]
ACTCTATCTCGGGCTATTCTTTTGATTTATAAGGGATTTTGCCGATTTCGGTCTATTGGTTAAAAAATGA
GCTGATTTAACAAAAATTTAACGCGAATTTTAACAAAATATTAACGTTTACAATTTTATGGTGCACTCTC
AGTACAATCTGCTCTGATGCCGCATAGTTAAGCCAGCCCCGACACCCGCCAACACCCGCTGACGCGCCCT
GACGGGCTTGTCTGCTCCCGGCATCCGCTTACAGACAAGCTGTGACCGTCTCCGGGAGCTGCATGTGTCA
GAGGTTTTCACCGTCATCACCGAAACGCGCGAGACGAAAGGGCCTCGTGATACGCCTATTTTTATAGGTT
AATGTCATGATAATAATGGTTTCTTAGACGTCAGGTGGCACTTTTCGGGGAAATGTGCGCGGAACCCCTA
TTTGTTTATTTTTCTAAATACATTCAAATATGTATCCGCTCATGAGACAATAACCCTGATAAATGCTTCA
ATAATATTGAAAAAGGAAGAGTATGAGTATTCAACATTTCCGTGTCGCCCTTATTCCCTTTTTTGCGGCA
TTTTGCCTTCCTGTTTTTGCTCACCCAGAAACGCTGGTGAAAGTAAAAGATGCTGAAGATCAGTTGGGTG
CACGAGTGGGTTACATCGAACTGGATCTCAACAGCGGTAAGATCCTTGAGAGTTTTCGCCCCGAAGAACG
TTTTCCAATGATGAGCACTTTTAAAGTTCTGCTATGTGGCGCGGTATTATCCCGTATTGACGCCGGGCAA
GAGCAACTCGGTCGCCGCATACACTATTCTCAGAATGACTTGGTTGAGTACTCACCAGTCACAGAAAAGC
ATCTTACGGATGGCATGACAGTAAGAGAATTATGCAGTGCTGCCATAACCATGAGTGATAACACTGCGGC
CAACTTACTTCTGACAACGATCGGAGGACCGAAGGAGCTAACCGCTTTTTTGCACAACATGGGGGATCAT
GTAACTCGCCTTGATCGTTGGGAACCGGAGCTGAATGAAGCCATACCAAACGACGAGCGTGACACCACGA
TGCCTGTAGCAATGGCAACAACGTTGCGCAAACTATTAACTGGCGAACTACTTACTCTAGCTTCCCGGCA
ACAATTAATAGACTGGATGGAGGCGGATAAAGTTGCAGGACCACTTCTGCGCTCGGCCCTTCCGGCTGGC
TGGTTTATTGCTGATAAATCTGGAGCCGGTGAGCGTGGGTCTCGCGGTATCATTGCAGCACTGGGGCCAG
ATGGTAAGCCCTCCCGTATCGTAGTTATCTACACGACGGGGAGTCAGGCAACTATGGATGAACGAAATAG
ACAGATCGCTGAGATAGGTGCCTCACTGATTAAGCATTGGTAACTGTCAGACCAAGTTTACTCATATATA
CTTTAGATTGATTTAAAACTTCATTTTTAATTTAAAAGGATCTAGGTGAAGATCCTTTTTGATAATCTCA
TGACCAAAATCCCTTAACGTGAGTTTTCGTTCCACTGAGCGTCAGACCCCGTAGAAAAGATCAAAGGATC
TTCTTGAGATCCTTTTTTTCTGCGCGTAATCTGCTGCTTGCAAACAAAAAAACCACCGCTACCAGCGGTG
GTTTGTTTGCCGGATCAAGAGCTACCAACTCTTTTTCCGAAGGTAACTGGCTTCAGCAGAGCGCAGATAC
CAAATACTGTTCTTCTAGTGTAGCCGTAGTTAGGCCACCACTTCAAGAACTCTGTAGCACCGCCTACATA
CCTCGCTCTGCTAATCCTGTTACCAGTGGCTGCTGCCAGTGGCGATAAGTCGTGTCTTACCGGGTTGGAC
TCAAGACGATAGTTACCGGATAAGGCGCAGCGGTCGGGCTGAACGGGGGGTTCGTGCACACAGCCCAGCT
TGGAGCGAACGACCTACACCGAACTGAGATACCTACAGCGTGAGCTATGAGAAAGCGCCACGCTTCCCGA
AGGGAGAAAGGCGGACAGGTATCCGGTAAGCGGCAGGGTCGGAACAGGAGAGCGCACGAGGGAGCTTCCA
GGGGGAAACGCCTGGTATCTTTATAGTCCTGTCGGGTTTCGCCACCTCTGACTTGAGCGTCGATTTTTGT
GATGCTCGTCAGGGGGGCGGAGCCTATGGAAAAACGCCAGCAACGCGGCCTTTTTACGGTTCCTGGCCTT
TTGCTGGCCTTTTGCTCACATGTCCTGCAGGCAGCTGCGCGCTCGCTCGCTCACTGAGGCCGCCCGGGCG
TCGGGCGACCTTTGGTCGCCCGGCCTCAGTGAGCGAGCGAGCGCGCAGAGAGGGAGTGGCCAACTCCATC
ACTAGGGGTTCCTGCGGCCGCACGCGTAAGCTTTGCAAAGATGGATAAAGTTTTAAACAGAGAGGAATCT
TTGCAGCTAATGGACCTTCTAGGTCTTGAAAGGAGTGGGAATTGGCTCCGGTGCCCGTCAGTGGGCAGAG
CGCACATCGCCCACAGTCCCCGAGAAGTTGGGGGGAGGGGTCGGCAATTGAACCGGTGCCTAGAGAAGGT
GGCGCGGGGTAAACTGGGAAAGTGATGTCGTGTACTGGCTCCGCCTTTTTCCCGAGGGTGGGGGAGAACC
GTATATAAGTGCAGTAGTCGCCGTGAACGTTCTTTTTCGCAACGGGTTTGCCGCCAGAACACAGGTAAGT
GCCGTGTGTGGTTCCCGCGGGCCTGGCCTCTTTACGGGTTATGGCCCTTGCGTGCCTTGAATTACTTCCA
CCTGGCTGCAGTACGTGATTCTTGATCCCGAGCTTCGGGTTGGAAGTGGGTGGGAGAGTTCGAGGCCTTG
CGCTTAAGGAGCCCCTTCGCCTCGTGCTTGAGTTGAGGCCTGGCCTGGGCGCTGGGGCCGCCGCGTGCGA
ATCTGGTGGCACCTTCGCGCCTGTCTCGCTGCTTTCGATAAGTCTCTAGCCATTTAAAATTTTTGATGAC
CTGCTGCGACGCTTTTTTTCTGGCAAGATAGTCTTGTAAATGCGGGCCAAGATCTGCACACTGGTATTTC
GGTTTTTGGGGCCGCGGGCGGCGACGGGGCCCGTGCGTCCCAGCGCACATGTTCGGCGAGGCGGGGCCTG
CGAGCGCGGCCACCGAGAATCGGACGGGGGTAGTCTCAAGCTGGCCGGCCTGCTCTGGTGCCTGGCCTCG
CGCCGCCGTGTATCGCCCCGCCCTGGGCGGCAAGGCTGGCCCGGTCGGCACCAGTTGCGTGAGCGGAAAG
ATGGCCGCTTCCCGGCCCTGCTGCAGGGAGCTCAAAATGGAGGACGCGGCGCTCGGGAGAGCGGGCGGGT
GAGTCACCCACACAAAGGAAAAGGGCCTTTCCGTCCTCAGCCGTCGCTTCATGTGACTCCACGGAGTACC
GGGCGCCGTCCAGGCACCTCGATTAGTTCTCGAGCTTTTGGAGTACGTCGTCTTTAGGTTGGGGGGAGGG
GTTTTATGCGATGGAGTTTCCCCACACTGAGTGGGTGGAGACTGAAGTTAGGCCAGCTTGGCACTTGATG
TAATTCTCCTTGGAATTTGCCCTTTTTGAGTTTGGATCTTGGTTCATTCTCAAGCCTCAGACAGTGGTTC
AAAGTTTTTTTCTTCCATTTCAGGTGTCGTGAGGTACCGGATCCTCTAGAGTCGACTCCGGAATAACTTC
GTATAGGATACTTTATACGAAGTTATGCAGAATGGTAGCTGGATTGTAGCTGCTATTAGCAATATGAAAC
CTCTTAATAACTTCGTATAGCATACATTATACGAAGTTATGGCGCGCCCTATTACTTG
